>Addgene plasmid #183979 | PF10_0086:MAC044-A01:C220746 | addgene full sequence | sequence record 361434 | Addgene NGS Result
AAACAAGCGCTCATGAGCCCGAAGTGGCGAGCCCGATCTTCCCCATCGGTGATGTCGGCGATATAGGCGC
CAGCAACCGCACCTGTGGCGCCGGTGATGCCGGCCACGATGCGTCCGGCGTAGAGGATCGAGATCTCGAT
CCCGCGAAATTAATACGACTCACTATAGGGGAATTGTGAGCGGATAACAATTCCCCTCTAGAAATAATTT
TGTTTAACTTTAAGAAGGAGATATACCATGCATCATCATCATCATCACAGCAGCGGCAGAGAAAACTTGT
ATTTCCAGGGCATGAATGAAAATTTAGAAAATTTTTCAACAATTGATTTGTTGAATGAATTAAAGAGGAG
GTATGCATGTTTGAGTAAACCAGATGGTAGATATATTTTTTTAGGTGCCCCAGGATCTGGAAAAGGAACA
CAATCCTTGAACCTTAAGAAGTCTCATTGTTACTGTCATTTATCAACAGGTGATTTGTTAAGAGAAGCAG
CTGAGAAAAAAACGGAACTTGGACTTAAAATTAAGAACATCATTAATGAAGGGAAATTAGTTGATGATCA
AATGGTATTGTCACTAGTCGATGAGAAATTAAAAACACCTCAATGTAAAAAAGGATTTATTCTTGATGGA
TATCCAAGAAATGTAAAACAAGCTGAAGATTTAAATAAGCTACTACAAAAAAATCAAACAAAATTAGACG
GTGTGTTTTATTTTAATGTACCTGATGAAGTTTTAGTTAATAGAATTAGTGGTAGATTAATTCATAAACC
TTCCGGAAGAATTTATCATAAAATCTTTAATCCTCCAAAAGTTCCCTTTAGAGATGATGTAACAAACGAA
CCATTAATACAAAGAGAAGATGATAATGAAGATGTTTTAAAAAAAAGACTAACGGTTTTTAAAAGCGAAA
CATCACCTTTAATAAGTTATTATAAAAATAAAAATTTACTTATTAATTTAGACGCAACACAACCAGCAAA
TGATTTGGAAAAAAAAATCTCTCAACATATAGACGGTTGATGACGAAGCTTGCGGCCGCACTCGAGGATC
CGGCTGCTAACAAAGCCCGAAAGGAAGCTGAGTTGGCTGCTGCCACCGCTGAGCAATAACTAGCATAACC
CCTTGGGGCCTCTAAACGGGTCTTGAGGGGTTTTTTGCTGAAAGGAGGAACTATATCCGGATATCCCGCA
AGAGGCCCGGCAGTACCGGCATAACCAAGCCTATGCCTACAGCATCCAGGGTGACGGTGCCGAGGATGAC
GATGAGCGCATTGTTAGATTTCATACACGGTGCCTGACTGCGTTAGCAATTTAACTGTGATAAACTACCG
CATTAAAGCTTATCGATGATAAGCTGTCAAACATGAGAATTCTTGAAGACGAAAGGGCCTCGTGATACGC
CTATTTTTATAGGTTAATGTCATGATAATAATGGTTTCTTAGACGTCAGGTGGCACTTTTCGGGGAAATG
TGCGCGGAACCCCTATTTGTTTATTTTTCTAAATACATTCAAATATGTATCCGCTCATGAGACAATAACC
CTGATAAATGCTTCAATAATATTGAAAAAGGAAGAGTATGAGTATTCAACATTTCCGTGTCGCCCTTATT
CCCTTTTTTGCGGCATTTTGCCTTCCTGTTTTTGCTCACCCAGAAACGCTGGTGAAAGTAAAAGATGCTG
AAGATCAGTTGGGTGCACGAGTGGGTTACATCGAACTGGATCTCAACAGCGGTAAGATCCTTGAGAGTTT
TCGCCCCGAAGAACGTTTTCCAATGATGAGCACTTTTAAAGTTCTGCTATGTGGCGCGGTATTATCCCGT
GTTGACGCCGGGCAAGAGCAACTCGGTCGCCGCATACACTATTCTCAGAATGACTTGGTTGAGTACTCAC
CAGTCACAGAAAAGCATCTTACGGATGGCATGACAGTAAGAGAATTATGCAGTGCTGCCATAACCATGAG
TGATAACACTGCGGCCAACTTACTTCTGACAACGATCGGAGGACCGAAGGAGCTAACCGCTTTTTTGCAC
AACATGGGGGATCATGTAACTCGCCTTGATCGTTGGGAACCGGAGCTGAATGAAGCCATACCAAACGACG
AGCGTGACACCACGATGCCTGCAGCAATGGCAACAACGTTGCGCAAACTATTAACTGGCGAACTACTTAC
TCTAGCTTCCCGGCAACAATTAATAGACTGGATGGAGGCGGATAAAGTTGCAGGACCACTTCTGCGCTCG
GCCCTTCCGGCTGGCTGGTTTATTGCTGATAAATCTGGAGCCGGTGAGCGTGGGTCTCGCGGTATCATTG
CAGCACTGGGGCCAGATGGTAAGCCCTCCCGTATCGTAGTTATCTACACGACGGGGAGTCAGGCAACTAT
GGATGAACGAAATAGACAGATCGCTGAGATAGGTGCCTCACTGATTAAGCATTGGTAACTGTCAGACCAA
GTTTACTCATATATACTTTAGATTGATTTAAAACTTCATTTTTAATTTAAAAGGATCTAGGTGAAGATCC
TTTTTGATAATCTCATGACCAAAATCCCTTAACGTGAGTTTTCGTTCCACTGAGCGTCAGACCCCGTAGA
AAAGATCAAAGGATCTTCTTGAGATCCTTTTTTTCTGCGCGTAATCTGCTGCTTGCAAACAAAAAAACCA
CCGCTACCAGCGGTGGTTTGTTTGCCGGATCAAGAGCTACCAACTCTTTTTCCGAAGGTAACTGGCTTCA
GCAGAGCGCAGATACCAAATACTGTCCTTCTAGTGTAGCCGTAGTTAGGCCACCACTTCAAGAACTCTGT
AGCACCGCCTACATACCTCGCTCTGCTAATCCTGTTACCAGTGGCTGCTGCCAGTGGCGATAAGTCGTGT
CTTACCGGGTTGGACTCAAGACGATAGTTACCGGATAAGGCGCAGCGGTCGGGCTGAACGGGGGGTTCGT
GCACACAGCCCAGCTTGGAGCGAACGACCTACACCGAACTGAGATACCTACAGCGTGAGCTATGAGAAAG
CGCCACGCTTCCCGAAGGGAGAAAGGCGGACAGGTATCCGGTAAGCGGCAGGGTCGGAACAGGAGAGCGC
ACGAGGGAGCTTCCAGGGGGAAACGCCTGGTATCTTTATAGTCCTGTCGGGTTTCGCCACCTCTGACTTG
AGCGTCGATTTTTGTGATGCTCGTCAGGGGGGCGGAGCCTATGGAAAAACGCCAGCAACGCGGCCTTTTT
ACGGTTCCTGGCCTTTTGCTGGCCTTTTGCTCACATGTTCTTTCCTGCGTTATCCCCTGATTCTGTGGAT
AACCGTATTACCGCCTTTGAGTGAGCTGATACCGCTCGCCGCAGCCGAACGACCGAGCGCAGCGAGTCAG
TGAGCGAGGAAGCGGAAGAGCGCCTGATGCGGTATTTTCTCCTTACGCATCTGTGCGGTATTTCACACCG
CAATGGTGCACTCTCAGTACAATCTGCTCTGATGCCGCATAGTTAAGCCAGTATACACTCCGCTATCGCT
ACGTGACTGGGTCATGGCTGCGCCCCGACACCCGCCAACACCCGCTGACGCGCCCTGACGGGCTTGTCTG
CTCCCGGCATCCGCTTACAGACAAGCTGTGACCGTCTCCGGGAGCTGCATGTGTCAGAGGTTTTCACCGT
CATCACCGAAACGCGCGAGGCAGCTGCGGTAAAGCTCATCAGCGTGGTCGTGAAGCGATTCACAGATGTC
TGCCTGTTCATCCGCGTCCAGCTCGTTGAGTTTCTCCAGAAGCGTTAATGTCTGGCTTCTGATAAAGCGG
GCCATGTTAAGGGCGGTTTTTTCCTGTTTGGTCACTGATGCCTCCGTGTAAGGGGGATTTCTGTTCATGG
GGGTAATGATACCGATGAAACGAGAGAGGATGCTCACGATACGGGTTACTGATGATGAACATGCCCGGTT
ACTGGAACGTTGTGAGGGTAAACAACTGGCGGTATGGATGCGGCGGGACCAGAGAAAAATCACTCAGGGT
CAATGCCAGCGCTTCGTTAATACAGATGTAGGTGTTCCACAGGGTAGCCAGCAGCATCCTGCGATGCAGA
TCCGGAACATAATGGTGCAGGGCGCTGACTTCCGCGTTTCCAGACTTTACGAAACACGGAAACCGAAGAC
CATTCATGTTGTTGCTCAGGTCGCAGACGTTTTGCAGCAGCAGTCGCTTCACGTTCGCTCGCGTATCGGT
GATTCATTCTGCTAACCAGTAAGGCAACCCCGCCAGCCTAGCCGGGTCCTCAACGACAGGAGCACGATCA
TGCGCACCCGTGGCCAGGACCCAACGCTGCCCGAGATGCGCCGCGTGCGGCTGCTGGAGATGGCGGACGC
GATGGATATGTTCTGCCAAGGGTTGGTTTGCGCATTCACAGTTCTCCGCAAGAATTGATTGGCTCCAATT
CTTGGAGTGGTGAATCCGTTAGCGAGGTGCCGCCGGCTTCCATTCAGGTCGAGGTGGCCCGGCTCCATGC
ACCGCGACGCAACGCGGGGAGGCAGACAAGGTATAGGGCGGCGCCTACAATCCATGCCAACCCGTTCCAT
GTGCTCGCCGAGGCGGCATAAATCGCCGTGACGATCAGCGGTCCAATGATCGAAGTTAGGCTGGTAAGAG
CCGCGAGCGATCCTTGAAGCTGTCCCTGATGGTCGTCATCTACCTGCCTGGACAGCATGGCCTGCAACGC
GGGCATCCCGATGCCGCCGGAAGCGAGAAGAATCATAATGGGGAAGGCCATCCAGCCTCGCGTCGCGAAC
GCCAGCAAGACGTAGCCCAGCGCGTCGGCCGCCATGCCGGCGATAATGGCCTGCTTCTCGCCGAAACGTT
TGGTGGCGGGACCAGTGACGAAGGCTTGAGCGAGGGCGTGCAAGATTCCGAATACCGCAAGCGACAGGCC
GATCATCGTCGCGCTCCAGCGAAAGCGGTCCTCGCCGAAAATGACCCAGAGCGCTGCCGGCACCTGTCCT
ACGAGTTGCATGATAAAGAAGACAGTCATAAGTGCGGCGACGATAGTCATGCCCCGCGCCCACCGGAAGG
AGCTGACTGGGTTGAAGGCTCTCAAGGGCATCGGTCGAGATCCCGGTGCCTAATGAGTGAGCTAACTTAC
ATTAATTGCGTTGCGCTCACTGCCCGCTTTCCAGTCGGGAAACCTGTCGTGCCAGCTGCATTAATGAATC
GGCCAACGCGCGGGGAGAGGCGGTTTGCGTATTGGGCGCCAGGGTGGTTTTTCTTTTCACCAGTGAGACG
GGCAACAGCTGATTGCCCTTCACCGCCTGGCCCTGAGAGAGTTGCAGCAAGCGGTCCACGCTGGTTTGCC
CCAGCAGGCGAAAATCCTGTTTGATGGTGGTTAACGGCGGGATATAACATGAGCTGTCTTCGGTATCGTC
GTATCCCACTACCGAGATATCCGCACCAACGCGCAGCCCGGACTCGGTAATGGCGCGCATTGCGCCCAGC
GCCATCTGATCGTTGGCAACCAGCATCGCAGTGGGAACGATGCCCTCATTCAGCATTTGCATGGTTTGTT
GAAAACCGGACATGGCACTCCAGTCGCCTTCCCGTTCCGCTATCGGCTGAATTTGATTGCGAGTGAGATA
TTTATGCCAGCCAGCCAGACGCAGACGCGCCGAGACAGAACTTAATGGGCCCGCTAACAGCGCGATTTGC
TGGTGACCCAATGCGACCAGATGCTCCACGCCCAGTCGCGTACCGTCTTCATGGGAGAAAATAATACTGT
TGATGGGTGTCTGGTCAGAGACATCAAGAAATAACGCCGGAACATTAGTGCAGGCAGCTTCCACAGCAAT
GGCATCCTGGTCATCCAGCGGATAGTTAATGATCAGCCCACTGACGCGTTGCGCGAGAAGATTGTGCACC
GCCGCTTTACAGGCTTCGACGCCGCTTCGTTCTACCATCGACACCACCACGCTGGCACCCAGTTGATCGG
CGCGAGATTTAATCGCCGCGACAATTTGCGACGGCGCGTGCAGGGCCAGACTGGAGGTGGCAACGCCAAT
CAGCAACGACTGTTTGCCCGCCAGTTGTTGTGCCACGCGGTTGGGAATGTAATTCAGCTCCGCCATCGCC
GCTTCCACTTTTTCCCGCGTTTTCGCAGAAACGTGGCTGGCCTGGTTCACCACGCGGGAAACGGTCTGAT
AAGAGACACCGGCATACTCTGCGACATCGTATAACGTTACTGGTTTCACATTCACCACCCTGAATTGACT
CTCTTCCGGGCGCTATCATGCCATACCGCGAAAGGTTTTGCGCCATTCGATGGTGTCCGGGATCTCGACG
CTCTCCCTTATGCGACTCCTGCATTAGGAAGCAGCCCAGTAGTAGGTTGAGGCCGTTGAGCACCGCCGCC
GCAAGGAATGGTGCATGCAAGGAGATGGCGCCCAACAGTCCCCCGGCCACGGGGCCTGCCACCATACCCA
CGCCG
Features (pLannotate 1.2.2; 20 found; start..end, strand, type, name):
    151..169     +  promoter       T7 promoter: promoter for bacteriophage T7 RNA polymerase
    170..194     +  protein_bind   lac operator: The lac repressor binds to the lac operator to inhibit transcription in E. coli. This inhibition can be relieved by adding lactose or isopropyl-β-D-thiogalactopyranoside (IPTG). lac repressor encoded by lacI
    209..231     +  RBS            RBS: efficient ribosome binding site from bacteriophage T7 gene 10 (Olins and Rangwala, 1989)
    239..257     +  CDS            capTEV™ (fragment): composite tag for in vivo biotinylation, TEV protease cleavage, and 6xHis tagging
    289..966     +  CDS            ADK1 (fragment): KAD4_ARATH - Experimental evidence at protein level: Swiss-Prot protein existence level 1. Catalyzes the reversible transfer of the terminal phosphate group between ATP and AMP. Plays an important role in cellular energy homeostasis and in adenine nucleotide metabolism. From Arabidopsis thaliana (Mouse-ear cress).
   1053..1102    +  CDS            SET1 (fragment): solubility-enhancement tag derived from T7 phage gene 10B
   1110..1157    +  terminator     T7 terminator: transcription terminator for bacteriophage T7 RNA polymerase
   1180..1284    -  CDS            TcR (fragment): tetracycline efflux protein; tet; confers resistance to tetracycline
   1332..1360    -  promoter       tet promoter: E. coli promoter for tetracycline efflux protein gene
   1473..1577    +  promoter       AmpR promoter: bla
   1578..2438    +  CDS            AmpR: β-lactamase; bla; confers resistance to ampicillin, carbenicillin, and related antibiotics
   2609..3197    +  rep_origin     ori: high-copy-number ColE1/pMB1/pBR322/pUC origin of replication
   3383..3522    -  misc_feature   bom: basis of mobility region from pBR322
   3624..3815    -  CDS            rop: Rop protein, which maintains plasmids at low copy number; rop
   3832..4212    +  CDS            YPB1_ECOLX: Protein predicted: Swiss-Prot protein existence level 4. From Escherichia coli.
   4454..5078    -  CDS            TcR (fragment): tetracycline efflux protein; tet; confers resistance to tetracycline
   5093..5114    -  protein_bind   CAP binding site: CAP binding activates transcription in the presence of cAMP. E. coli catabolite activator protein
   5127..6209    -  CDS            lacI: lac repressor; lacI; The lac repressor binds to the lac operator to inhibit transcription in E. coli. This inhibition can be relieved by adding lactose or isopropyl-β-D-thiogalactopyranoside (IPTG).
   6210..6287    -  promoter       lacI promoter: lacI
   6295..129     -  CDS            TcR (fragment) (across the origin): tetracycline efflux protein; tet; confers resistance to tetracycline
