[The description below was written by a language model from this plasmid's Addgene catalogue record and pLannotate feature annotations shown in this document.]
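Description:
PF10_0086:MAC044-A01:C220746 is a bacterial expression plasmid built on the pET15-MHL backbone, a pET-type T7 vector from a structural genomics cloning pipeline. It is propagated in E. coli under ampicillin selection (β-lactamase with its own promoter) and replicates from a ColE1/pBR322-type origin. The bom region and the rop gene are also present, consistent with the low copy number listed. Several tetracycline-resistance fragments and a tet promoter appear in the feature table; these are non-functional remnants of the pBR322 ancestry rather than a usable marker.

The insert is a 726 bp segment of the Plasmodium falciparum gene PF10_0086, introduced by ligation-independent cloning. The record warns that it may not span the entire coding region. The annotation software matched this region by homology to an Arabidopsis adenylate kinase, suggesting that the encoded protein is an adenylate kinase family member, although the catalogue fields do not name its function. Expression is driven by a T7 promoter followed by a lac operator and the phage T7 gene 10 ribosome binding site, and it ends at a T7 terminator. A plasmid-borne lacI gene supplies repressor, so transcription is IPTG-inducible in hosts that provide T7 RNA polymerase. The protein carries an N-terminal 6xHis tag with a TEV protease site, allowing affinity purification and subsequent tag removal. The short "capTEV" and "SET1" hits are probably partial matches to this tag and to vector sequence.

The stated purpose is protein production for structure determination, and the insert's alternative name corresponds to a deposited structure. The purpose field mentions baculovirus expression, but the backbone, vector type and annotated features all indicate an E. coli T7 system, and no baculoviral elements are annotated.
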