Addgene plasmid #183979: PF10_0086:MAC044-A01:C220746
Purpose: Baculovirus expression for structure determination. May not contain entire coding region of gene.
Depositing lab: Cheryl Arrowsmith. Depositing organization: University of Toronto.
Backbone
  Vector backbone: pET15-MHL
  Backbone manufacturer: Plasmid #26092
  Vector type: Bacterial Expression
Growth in bacteria
  Bacterial resistance: Ampicillin, 100 μg/mL
  Growth temperature: 37°C
  Growth strain: DH5alpha
  Copy number: Low Copy
Gene/Insert
  Gene/Insert name: PF10_0086 (alt name: 3TLX)
  Species: falciparum
  Insert size (bp): 726
  Promoter: T7
  Tag / fusion protein: 6xHis-TEV (N terminal on insert)
  Cloning method: Ligation Independent Cloning
  Sequencing primers: 5′ T7; 3′ T7-term
Terms and licenses: Academic/Nonprofit Terms; Industry Terms: Not Available to Industry
Depositor comments: SGC Clone Sample ID: 'PF10_0086:MAC044-A01:C220746. SGC link: http://www.thesgc.org/structures/3TLX/
How to cite: PF10_0086:MAC044-A01:C220746 was a gift from Cheryl Arrowsmith (Addgene plasmid # 183979 ; http://n2t.net/addgene:183979 ; RRID:Addgene_183979)
